Addgene plasmid #106068: Opto-D2R
Purpose: Expression of a chimeric putative G-protein coupled receptor (Rhodopsin-D2R; Opto-D2R; F10; 721)
Depositing lab: Harald Janovjak. Publication: Optical functionalization of human Class A orphan G-protein-coupled receptors. Morri M, Sanchez-Romero I, Tichy AM, Kainrath S, Gerrard EJ, Hirschfeld PP, Schwarz J, Janovjak H. Nat Commun. 2018 May 16;9(1):1950. doi: 10.1038/s41467-018-04342-1. PubMed 29769519.
Backbone
  Vector backbone: pcDNA3.1-
  Backbone manufacturer: Invitrogen
  Backbone size w/o insert (bp): 5427
  Vector type: Mammalian Expression
  Selectable markers: Neomycin (select with G418)
Growth in bacteria
  Bacterial resistance: Ampicillin, 100 μg/mL
  Growth temperature: 37°C
  Growth strain: DH5alpha
  Copy number: High Copy
Gene/Insert
  Gene/Insert name: Opto-D2R
  Species: M. musculus (mouse), B. taurus (bovine)
  Insert size (bp): 1506
  Mutation: Chimeric receptor protein
  Promoter: CMV
  Tag / fusion protein: VSV-G (N terminal on insert); Rhodopsin-1D4 (C terminal on insert)
  Cloning method: Restriction Enzyme; 5′ cloning site unknown (unknown if destroyed); 3′ cloning site unknown (unknown if destroyed)
  Sequencing primers: 5′ CMV_F (CGCAAATGGGCGGTAGGCGTG); 3′ pcDNA_R (CAACAGATGGCTGGCAAC)
Terms and licenses: Academic/Nonprofit Terms; Industry Terms: Not Available to Industry
Depositor comments: two step cloning; 5' and 3' sites cannot be used for (sub)cloning
How to cite: Opto-D2R was a gift from Harald Janovjak (Addgene plasmid # 106068 ; http://n2t.net/addgene:106068 ; RRID:Addgene_106068)
