[The description below was written by a language model from this plasmid's Addgene catalogue record and pLannotate feature annotations shown in this document.]
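Description:
Opto-D2R is a mammalian expression plasmid built on the Invitrogen pcDNA3.1(-) backbone, with a sequenced length of about 6.9 kb. It is propagated in E. coli through a high-copy ColE1/pUC-type origin and an ampicillin resistance gene (β-lactamase with its own promoter). An f1 origin is also present. For selection in mammalian cells, an SV40 early promoter drives the neomycin phosphotransferase gene, terminated by an SV40 polyadenylation signal, which allows G418 selection of stable transfectants. Short matches annotated as an HIV-1 LTR, ble, lacI and bom are only fragments and are probably backbone remnants or annotation artefacts rather than functional parts.

The payload is a roughly 1.5 kb open reading frame encoding a chimeric G-protein-coupled receptor that combines bovine rhodopsin with the mouse dopamine D2 receptor. It is transcribed from the human CMV immediate-early enhancer/promoter and terminated by the bovine growth hormone polyadenylation signal. A T7 promoter lies upstream of the insert. The record lists an N-terminal VSV-G epitope and a C-terminal rhodopsin 1D4 epitope, which can be used for detection or purification. The automated annotation identifies a short bovine rhodopsin N-terminal segment carrying an N-glycosylation signal, followed by a long region matched to mouse Drd2. It does not mark the boundaries between the rhodopsin and D2R portions of the chimera, so the exact domain arrangement cannot be read from the table.

According to the catalogue purpose and the associated work on optical functionalization of class A GPCRs, the construct is used to express a putative light-responsive rhodopsin–D2R receptor in mammalian cells. The depositor notes that the insert was assembled in two steps and that its flanking sites cannot be used for subcloning.
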