Features (pLannotate 1.2.2; 21 found; start..end, strand, type, name):
     30..82      -  misc_feature   bom (fragment): basis of mobility region from pBR322
    237..616     +  enhancer       CMV enhancer: human cytomegalovirus immediate early enhancer
    617..820     +  promoter       CMV promoter: human cytomegalovirus (CMV) immediate early promoter
    816..849     +  LTR            5' LTR (truncated) (fragment): truncated 5' long terminal repeat (LTR) from HIV-1
    865..883     +  promoter       T7 promoter: promoter for bacteriophage T7 RNA polymerase
   1041..1079    +  CDS            opsin tag: segment of bovine rhodopsin containing a signal for N-linked glycosylation (Favaloro et al., 2008) The asparagine in the NKT tripeptide will be glycosylated if this sequence is exposed to the ER lumen.
   1134..2408    +  CDS            Drd2: DRD2_MOUSE - Experimental evidence at protein level: Swiss-Prot protein existence level 1. Dopamine receptor whose activity is mediated by G proteins which inhibit adenylyl cyclase (By similarity). Positively regulates postnatal regression of retinal hyaloid vessels via suppression of VEGFR2/KDR activity, downstream of OPN5 (PubMed:30936473). From Mus musculus (Mouse).
   2512..2623    +  polyA_signal   bGH poly(A) signal: bovine growth hormone polyadenylation signal
   2740..2761    +  promoter       SV40 promoter (fragment): SV40 enhancer and early promoter
   2782..3210    +  rep_origin     f1 ori (sequence partly withheld): f1 bacteriophage origin of replication; arrow indicates direction of (+) strand synthesis
   3224..3553    +  promoter       SV40 promoter: SV40 enhancer and early promoter
   3620..4411    +  CDS            neo: KKA2_KLEPN - Also known as kan, nptII. Experimental evidence at protein level: Swiss-Prot protein existence level 1. Resistance to kanamycin, neomycin, paromomycin, ribostamycin, butirosin and gentamicin B. From Klebsiella pneumoniae.
   4435..4593    +  CDS            ble (fragment): BLE_KLEPN - Experimental evidence at protein level: Swiss-Prot protein existence level 1. Binding protein with a strong affinity to the bleomycin family of antibiotics. Binds to CL990; an antimitotic-antibiotic compound. From Klebsiella pneumoniae.
   4588..4709    +  polyA_signal   SV40 poly(A) signal: SV40 polyadenylation signal
   4782..4798    -  protein_bind   lac operator: The lac repressor binds to the lac operator to inhibit transcription in E. coli. This inhibition can be relieved by adding lactose or isopropyl-β-D-thiogalactopyranoside (IPTG). lac repressor encoded by lacI
   4806..4836    -  promoter       lac promoter: promoter for the E. coli lac operon
   4851..4872    -  protein_bind   CAP binding site: CAP binding activates transcription in the presence of cAMP. E. coli catabolite activator protein
   4885..4977    -  CDS            lacI (fragment): lac repressor; lacI; The lac repressor binds to the lac operator to inhibit transcription in E. coli. This inhibition can be relieved by adding lactose or isopropyl-β-D-thiogalactopyranoside (IPTG).
   5160..5748    -  rep_origin     ori: high-copy-number ColE1/pMB1/pBR322/pUC origin of replication
   5919..6779    -  CDS            AmpR: β-lactamase; bla; confers resistance to ampicillin, carbenicillin, and related antibiotics
   6780..6884    -  promoter       AmpR promoter: bla
>Addgene plasmid #106068 | Opto-D2R | addgene full sequence | sequence record 232402 | Addgene NGS Result
TCGACGGATCGGGAGATCTCCCGATCCCCTATGGTGCACTCTCAGTACAATCTGCTCTGATGCCGCATAG
TTAAGCCAGTATCTGCTCCCTGCTTGTGTGTTGGAGGTCGCTGAGTAGTGCGCGAGCAAAATTTAAGCTA
CAACAAGGCAAGGCTTGACCGACAATTGCATGAAGAATCTGCTTAGGGTTAGGCGTTTTGCGCTGCTTCG
CGATGTACGGGCCAGATATACGCGTTGACATTGATTATTGACTAGTTATTAATAGTAATCAATTACGGGG
TCATTAGTTCATAGCCCATATATGGAGTTCCGCGTTACATAACTTACGGTAAATGGCCCGCCTGGCTGAC
CGCCCAACGACCCCCGCCCATTGACGTCAATAATGACGTATGTTCCCATAGTAACGCCAATAGGGACTTT
CCATTGACGTCAATGGGTGGAGTATTTACGGTAAACTGCCCACTTGGCAGTACATCAAGTGTATCATATG
CCAAGTACGCCCCCTATTGACGTCAATGACGGTAAATGGCCCGCCTGGCATTATGCCCAGTACATGACCT
TATGGGACTTTCCTACTTGGCAGTACATCTACGTATTAGTCATCGCTATTACCATGGTGATGCGGTTTTG
GCAGTACATCAATGGGCGTGGATAGCGGTTTGACTCACGGGGATTTCCAAGTCTCCACCCCATTGACGTC
AATGGGAGTTTGTTTTGGCACCAAAATCAACGGGACTTTCCAAAATGTCGTAACAACTCCGCCCCATTGA
CGCAAATGGGCGGTAGGCGTGTACGGTGGGAGGTCTATATAAGCAGAGCTCTCTGGCTAACTAGAGAACC
CACTGCTTACTGGCTTATCGAAATTAATACGACTCACTATAGGGAGACACAAGCTGGCTAGCGTTTAAAC
GGGCCCTCTAGACTCGAGCACCATGAAAACGATCATCGCCCTGAGCTACATCTTCTGCCTGGTATTCGCC
ATGTACACCGATATAGAGATGAACAGGCTGGGAAAGGATAGCCTCATGAACGGGACCGAGGGCCCAAACT
TCTACGTGCCTTTCTCCAACAAGACGGGCGTGGTGCGCAGCCCCTTCGAGGCCCCGCAGTACTACCTGGC
GGAGCCATGGCAGTTCTCCATGCTGGCCGCCTACATGTTCCTGCTGATCATGCTTGGCTTCCCCATCAAC
TTCCTCACGCTGTACGTCGTATCACGAGAGAAGGCTTTGCAGACCACCCTCAACTACATCCTGCTCAACC
TGGCCGTGGCCGACCTCTTCATGGTGTTCGGGGGCTTCACCACCACCCTCTACACCTCTCTGCACGGGTA
CTTCGTCTTTGGGCCCACGGGCTGCAACCTGGAGGGCTTCTTTGCCACCTTGGGCGGTGAAATTGCACTG
TGGTCCTTGGTGGTCCTGGCCATCGAGCGGTACGTGGTGGTGGCCATGCCTATGTTGTATAACACACGCT
ACAGCTCCAAGCGCCGAGCCATCATGGGCGTCGCCTTCACCTGGGTCATGGCTCTGGCCTGTGCCGCGCC
CCCCCTCGTCGGCTGGTCCAGGTACATCCCGGAGGGCATGCAGTGCTCGTGCGGGATTGACTACTACACG
CCCCACGAGGAAACCAACAATGAGTCGTTCGTCATCTACATGTTCGTGGTCCACTTCATCATCCCCCTGA
TTGTCATATTCTTCTGCTACGGAAAAATCTACATCGTTCTCCGCAAGCGTCGGAAGCGGGTCAACACCAA
GCGTAGCAGCCGAGCTTTCAGAGCCAACCTGAAAACACCACTCAAGGGCAACTGTACCCACCCTGAGGAC
ATGAAACTCTGCACCGTTATCATGAAGTCTAATGGGAGTTTCCCAGTGAACAGGCGGAGAATGGATGCTG
CCCGCCGAGCTCAGGAGCTGGAAATGGAGATGCTGTCAAGCACCAGCCCCCCAGAGAGGACCCGGTATAG
CCCCATCCCTCCCAGTCACCACCAGCTCACTCTCCCCGATCCATCCCACCACGGTCTACATAGCAACCCT
GACAGTCCTGCCAAACCAGAAAAGAATGGGCATGCCAAGATTGTCAATCCCAGGATTGCCAAGTTCTTTG
AGATCCAGACCATGCCCAATGGCAAAACCCGGACCTCCCTTAAGACGATGAGCCGCAGGAAGCTCTCCCA
GCAGAAGGAGAAGAAAGCCACTCGCATGGTGATCATCATGGTCATCGCTTTCCTAATCTGCTGGCTGCCC
TACGCTGGGGTGGCGTTCTACATCTTCACCCATCAGGGCTCTGACTTTGGCCCCATCTTCATGACCATCC
CGGCTTTCTTTGCCAAGACTTCTGCCGTCTACAACCCCGTCATCTACATCATGATGAACAAGCAGTTCCG
TAAGGCCTTCATGAAGATCCTGCACTGCACAGAAACCAGCCAAGTGGCGCCTGCCTAAGAATTCCACCAC
ACTGGACTAGTGGATCCGAGCTCGGTACCAAGCTTAAGTTTAAACCGCTGATCAGCCTCGACTGTGCCTT
CTAGTTGCCAGCCATCTGTTGTTTGCCCCTCCCCCGTGCCTTCCTTGACCCTGGAAGGTGCCACTCCCAC
TGTCCTTTCCTAATAAAATGAGGAAATTGCATCGCATTGTCTGAGTAGGTGTCATTCTATTCTGGGGGGT
GGGGTGGGGCAGGACAGCAAGGGGGAGGATTGGGAAGAGAATAGCAGGCATGCTGGGGATGCGGTGGGCT
CTATGGCTTCTGAGGCGGAAAGAACCAGCTGGGGCTCTAGGGGGTATCCCC
[124 nt withheld, positions 2782-2905]
C
[91 nt withheld, positions 2907-2997]
A
[49 nt withheld, positions 2999-3047]
CCTTTGACGTTGGAGTCCACGTTCTTT
[37 nt withheld, positions 3075-3111]
ACCCTATCTCGGTCTATTCTTTTGATTTATAAGGGATTTTGCCGATTTCGGCCTATTGGTTAAAAAATGA
GCTGATTTAACAAAAATTTAACGCGAATTAATTCTGTGGAATGTGTGTCAGTTAGGGTGTGGAAAGTCCC
CAGGCTCCCCAGCAGGCAGAAGTATGCAAAGCATGCATCTCAATTAGTCAGCAACCAGGTGTGGAAAGTC
CCCAGGCTCCCCAGCAGGCAGAAGTATGCAAAGCATGCATCTCAATTAGTCAGCAACCATAGTCCCGCCC
CTAACTCCGCCCATCCCGCCCCTAACTCCGCCCAGTTCCGCCCATTCTCCGCCCCATGGCTGACTAATTT
TTTTTATTTATGCAGAGGCCGAGGCCGCCTCTGCCTCTGAGCTATTCCAGAAGTAGTGAGGAGGCTTTTT
TGGAGGCCTAGGCTTTTGCAAAAAGCTCCCGGGAGCTTGTATATCCATTTTCGGATCTGATCAAGAGACA
GGATGAGGATCGTTTCGCATGATTGAACAAGATGGATTGCACGCAGGTTCTCCGGCCGCTTGGGTGGAGA
GGCTATTCGGCTATGACTGGGCACAACAGACAATCGGCTGCTCTGATGCCGCCGTGTTCCGGCTGTCAGC
GCAGGGGCGCCCGGTTCTTTTTGTCAAGACCGACCTGTCCGGTGCCCTGAATGAACTGCAGGACGAGGCA
GCGCGGCTATCGTGGCTGGCCACGACGGGCGTTCCTTGCGCAGCTGTGCTCGACGTTGTCACTGAAGCGG
GAAGGGACTGGCTGCTATTGGGCGAAGTGCCGGGGCAGGATCTCCTGTCATCTCACCTTGCTCCTGCCGA
GAAAGTATCCATCATGGCTGATGCAATGCGGCGGCTGCATACGCTTGATCCGGCTACCTGCCCATTCGAC
CACCAAGCGAAACATCGCATCGAGCGAGCACGTACTCGGATGGAAGCCGGTCTTGTCGATCAGGATGATC
TGGACGAAGAACATCAGGGGCTCGCGCCAGCCGAACTGTTCGCCAGGCTCAAGGCGCGCATGCCCGACGG
CGAGGATCTCGTCGTGACCCATGGCGATGCCTGCTTGCCGAATATCATGGTGGAAAATGGCCGCTTTTCT
GGATTCATCGACTGTGGCCGGCTGGGTGTGGCGGACCGCTATCAGGACATAGCGTTGGCTACCCGTGATA
TTGCTGAAGAACTTGGCGGCGAATGGGCTGACCGCTTCCTCGTGCTTTACGGTATCGCCGCTCCCGATTC
GCAGCGCATCGCCTTCTATCGCCTTCTTGACGAGTTCTTCTGAGCGGGACTCTGGGGTTCGAAATGACCG
ACCAAGCGACGCCCAACCTGCCATCACGAGATTTCGATTCCACCGCCGCCTTCTATGAAAGGTTGGGCTT
CGGAATCGTTTTCCGGGACGCCGGCTGGATGATCCTCCAGCGCGGGGATCTCATGCTGGAGTTCTTCGCC
CACCCCAACTTGTTTATTGCAGCTTATAATGGTTACAAATAAAGCAATAGCATCACAAATTTCACAAATA
AAGCATTTTTTTCACTGCATTCTAGTTGTGGTTTGTCCAAACTCATCAATGTATCTTATCATGTCTGTAT
ACCGTCGACCTCTAGCTAGAGCTTGGCGTAATCATGGTCATAGCTGTTTCCTGTGTGAAATTGTTATCCG
CTCACAATTCCACACAACATACGAGCCGGAAGCATAAAGTGTAAAGCCTGGGGTGCCTAATGAGTGAGCT
AACTCACATTAATTGCGTTGCGCTCACTGCCCGCTTTCCAGTCGGGAAACCTGTCGTGCCAGCTGCATTA
ATGAATCGGCCAACGCGCGGGGAGAGGCGGTTTGCGTATTGGGCGCTCTTGCGCTTCCTCGCTCACTGAC
TCGCTGCGCTCGGTCGTTCGGCTGCGGCGAGCGGTATCAGCTCACTCAAAGGCGGTAATACGGTTATCCA
CAGAATCAGGGGATAACGCAGGAAAGAACATGTGAGCAAAAGGCCAGCAAAAGGCCAGGAACCGTAAAAA
GGCCGCGTTGCTGGCGTTTTTCCATAGGCTCCGCCCCCCTGACGAGCATCACAAAAATCGACGCTCAAGT
CAGAGGTGGCGAAACCCGACAGGACTATAAAGATACCAGGCGTTTCCCCCTGGAAGCTCCCTCGTGCGCT
CTCCTGTTCCGACCCTGCCGCTTACCGGATACCTGTCCGCCTTTCTCCCTTCGGGAAGCGTGGCGCTTTC
TCATAGCTCACGCTGTAGGTATCTCAGTTCGGTGTAGGTCGTTCGCTCCAAGCTGGGCTGTGTGCACGAA
CCCCCCGTTCAGCCCGACCGCTGCGCCTTATCCGGTAACTATCGTCTTGAGTCCAACCCGGTAAGACACG
ACTTATCGCCACTGGCAGCAGCCACTGGTAACAGGATTAGCAGAGCGAGGTATGTAGGCGGTGCTACAGA
GTTCTTGAAGTGGTGGCCTAACTACGGCTACACTAGAAGAACAGTATTTGGTATCTGCGCTCTGCTGAAG
CCAGTTACCTTCGGAAAAAGAGTTGGTAGCTCTTGATCCGGCAAACAAACCACCGCTGGTAGCGGTGGTT
TTTTTGTTTGCAAGCAGCAGATTACGCGCAGAAAAAAAGGATCTCAAGAAGATCCTTTGATCTTTTCTAC
GGGGTCTGACGCTCAGTGGAACGAAAACTCACGTTAAGGGATTTTGGTCATGAGATTATCAAAAAGGATC
TTCACCTAGATCCTTTTAAATTAAAAATGAAGTTTTAAATCAATCTAAAGTATATATGAGTAAACTTGGT
CTGACAGTTACCAATGCTTAATCAGTGAGGCACCTATCTCAGCGATCTGTCTATTTCGTTCATCCATAGT
TGCCTGACTCCCCGTCGTGTAGATAACTACGATACGGGAGGGCTTACCATCTGGCCCCAGTGCTGCAATG
ATACCGCGGGACCCACGCTCACCGGCTCCAGATTTATCAGCAATAAACCAGCCAGCCGGAAGGGCCGAGC
GCAGAAGTGGTCCTGCAACTTTATCCGCCTCCATCCAGTCTATTAATTGTTGCCGGGAAGCTAGAGTAAG
TAGTTCGCCAGTTAATAGTTTGCGCAACGTTGTTGCCATTGCTACAGGCATCGTGGTGTCACGCTCGTCG
TTTGGTATGGCTTCATTCAGCTCCGGTTCCCAACGATCAAGGCGAGTTACATGATCCCCCATGTTGTGCA
AAAAAGCGGTTAGCTCCTTCGGTCCTCCGATCGTTGTCAGAAGTAAGTTGGCCGCAGTGTTATCACTCAT
GGTTATGGCAGCACTGCATAATTCTCTTACTGTCATGCCATCCGTAAGATGCTTTTCTGTGACTGGTGAG
TACTCAACCAAGTCATTCTGAGAATAGTGTATGCGGCGACCGAGTTGCTCTTGCCCGGCGTCAATACGGG
ATAATACCGCGCCACATAGCAGAACTTTAAAAGTGCTCATCATTGGAAAACGTTCTTCGGGGCGAAAACT
CTCAAGGATCTTACCACTGTTGAGATCCAGTTCGATGTAACCCACTCGTGCACCCAACTGATCTTCAGCA
TCTTTTACTTTCACCAGCGTTTCTGGGTGAGCAAAAACAGGAAGGCAAAATGCCGCAAAAAAGGGAATAA
GGGCGACACGGAAATGTTGAATACTCATACTCTTCCTTTTTCAATATTATTGAAGCATTTATCAGGGTTA
TTGTCTCATGAGCGGATACATATTTGAATGTATTTAGAAAAATAAACAAATAGGGGTTCCGCGCACATTT
CCCCGAAAAGTGCCACCTGACG
