>Addgene plasmid #106068 | Opto-D2R | depositor partial sequence | sequence record 200831 | Opto-D2R
ATGAAAACGATCATCGCCCTGAGCTACATCTTCTGCCTGGTATTCGCCATGTACACCGATATAGAGATGA
ACAGGCTGGGAAAGGATAGCCTCATGAACGGGACCGAGGGCCCAAACTTCTACGTGCCTTTCTCCAACAA
GACGGGCGTGGTGCGCAGCCCCTTCGAGGCCCCGCAGTACTACCTGGCGGAGCCATGGCAGTTCTCCATG
CTGGCCGCCTACATGTTCCTGCTGATCATGCTTGGCTTCCCCATCAACTTCCTCACGCTGTACGTCGTAT
CACGAGAGAAGGCTTTGCAGACCACCCTCAACTACATCCTGCTCAACCTGGCCGTGGCCGACCTCTTCAT
GGTGTTCGGGGGCTTCACCACCACCCTCTACACCTCTCTGCACGGGTACTTCGTCTTTGGGCCCACGGGC
TGCAACCTGGAGGGCTTCTTTGCCACCTTGGGCGGTGAAATTGCACTGTGGTCCTTGGTGGTCCTGGCCA
TCGAGCGGTACGTGGTGGTGGCCATGCCTATGTTGTATAACACACGCTACAGCTCCAAGCGCCGAGCCAT
CATGGGCGTCGCCTTCACCTGGGTCATGGCTCTGGCCTGTGCCGCGCCCCCCCTCGTCGGCTGGTCCAGG
TACATCCCGGAGGGCATGCAGTGCTCGTGCGGGATTGACTACTACACGCCCCACGAGGAAACCAACAATG
AGTCGTTCGTCATCTACATGTTCGTGGTCCACTTCATCATCCCCCTGATTGTCATATTCTTCTGCTACGG
AAAAATCTACATCGTTCTCCGCAAGCGTCGGAAGCGGGTCAACACCAAGCGTAGCAGCCGAGCTTTCAGA
GCCAACCTGAAAACACCACTCAAGGGCAACTGTACCCACCCTGAGGACATGAAACTCTGCACCGTTATCA
TGAAGTCTAATGGGAGTTTCCCAGTGAACAGGCGGAGAATGGATGCTGCCCGCCGAGCTCAGGAGCTGGA
AATGGAGATGCTGTCAAGCACCAGCCCCCCAGAGAGGACCCGGTATAGCCCCATCCCTCCCAGTCACCAC
CAGCTCACTCTCCCCGATCCATCCCACCACGGTCTACATAGCAACCCTGACAGTCCTGCCAAACCAGAAA
AGAATGGGCATGCCAAGATTGTCAATCCCAGGATTGCCAAGTTCTTTGAGATCCAGACCATGCCCAATGG
CAAAACCCGGACCTCCCTTAAGACGATGAGCCGCAGGAAGCTCTCCCAGCAGAAGGAGAAGAAAGCCACT
CGCATGGTGATCATCATGGTCATCGCTTTCCTAATCTGCTGGCTGCCCTACGCTGGGGTGGCGTTCTACA
TCTTCACCCATCAGGGCTCTGACTTTGGCCCCATCTTCATGACCATCCCGGCTTTCTTTGCCAAGACTTC
TGCCGTCTACAACCCCGTCATCTACATCATGATGAACAAGCAGTTCCGCAAGGCCTTCATGAAGATCCTG
CACTGCACAGAAACCAGCCAAGTGGCGCCTGCCTAA
